>Addgene plasmid #53565 | pHBFD1 | depositor full sequence | sequence record 83479 | pHBFD1 sequence 4326 bps
GCACTTTTCGGGGAAATGTGCGCGGAACCCCTATTTGTTTATTTTTCTAAATACATTCAAATATGTATCC
GCTCATGAGACAATAACCCTGATAAATGCTTCAATAATATTGAAAAAGGAAGAGTATGAGTATTCAACAT
TTCCGTGTCGCCCTTATTCCCTTTTTTGCGGCATTTTGCCTTCCTGTTTTTGCTCACCCAGAAACGCTGG
TGAAAGTAAAAGATGCTGAAGATCAGTTGGGTGCACGAGTGGGTTACATCGAACTGGATCTCAACAGCGG
TAAGATCCTTGAGAGTTTTCGCCCCGAAGAACGTTTTCCAATGATGAGCACTTTTAAAGTTCTGCTATGT
GGCGCGGTATTATCCCGTATTGACGCCGGGCAAGAGCAACTCGGTCGCCGCATACACTATTCTCAGAATG
ACTTGGTTGAGTACTCACCAGTCACAGAAAAGCATCTTACGGATGGCATGACAGTAAGAGAATTATGCAG
TGCTGCCATAACCATGAGTGATAACACTGCGGCCAACTTACTTCTGACAACGATCGGAGGACCGAAGGAG
CTAACCGCTTTTTTGCACAACATGGGGGATCATGTAACTCGCCTTGATCGTTGGGAACCGGAGCTGAATG
AAGCCATACCAAACGACGAGCGTGACACCACGATGCCTGTAGCAATGGCAACAACGTTGCGCAAACTATT
AACTGGCGAACTACTTACTCTAGCTTCCCGGCAACAATTAATAGACTGGATGGAGGCGGATAAAGTTGCA
GGACCACTTCTGCGCTCGGCCCTTCCGGCTGGCTGGTTTATTGCTGATAAATCTGGAGCCGGTGAGCGTG
GGTCTCGCGGTATCATTGCAGCACTGGGGCCAGATGGTAAGCCCTCCCGTATCGTAGTTATCTACACGAC
GGGGAGTCAGGCAACTATGGATGAACGAAATAGACAGATCGCTGAGATAGGTGCCTCACTGATTAAGCAT
TGGTAACTGTCAGACCAAGTTTACTCATATATACTTTAGATTGATTTAAAACTTCATTTTTAATTTAAAA
GGATCTAGGTGAAGATCCTTTTTGATAATCTCATGACCAAAATCCCTTAACGTGAGTTTTCGTTCCACTG
AGCGTCAGACCCCGTAGAAAAGATCAAAGGATCTTCTTGAGATCCTTTTTTTCTGCGCGTAATCTGCTGC
TTGCAAACAAAAAAACCACCGCTACCAGCGGTGGTTTGTTTGCCGGATCAAGAGCTACCAACTCTTTTTC
CGAAGGTAACTGGCTTCAGCAGAGCGCAGATACCAAATACTGTCCTTCTAGTGTAGCCGTAGTTAGGCCA
CCACTTCAAGAACTCTGTAGCACCGCCTACATACCTCGCTCTGCTAATCCTGTTACCAGTGGCTGCTGCC
AGTGGCGATAAGTCGTGTCTTACCGGGTTGGACTCAAGACGATAGTTACCGGATAAGGCGCAGCGGTCGG
GCTGAACGGGGGGTTCGTGCACACAGCCCAGCTTGGAGCGAACGACCTACACCGAACTGAGATACCTACA
GCGTGAGCTATGAGAAAGCGCCACGCTTCCCGAAGGGAGAAAGGCGGACAGGTATCCGGTAAGCGGCAGG
GTCGGAACAGGAGAGCGCACGAGGGAGCTTCCAGGGGGAAACGCCTGGTATCTTTATAGTCCTGTCGGGT
TTCGCCACCTCTGACTTGAGCGTCGATTTTTGTGATGCTCGTCAGGGGGGCGGAGCCTATGGAAAAACGC
CAGCAACGCGGCCTTTTTACGGTTCCTGGCCTTTTGCTGGCCTTTTGCTCACATGTTCTTTCCTGCGTTA
TCCCCTGATTCTGTGGATAACCGTATTACCGCCTTTGAGTGAGCTGATACCGCTCGCCGCAGCCGAACGA
CCGAGCGCAGCGAGTCAGTGAGCGAGGAAGCGGAAGAGCGCCCAATACGCAAACCGCCTCTCCCCGCGCG
TTGGCCGATTCATTAATGCAGCTGGCACGACAGGTTTCCCGACTGGAAAGCGGGCAGTGAGCGCAACGCA
ATTAATGTGAGTTAGCTCACTCATTAGGCACCCCAGGCTTTACACTTTATGCTTCCGGCTCGTATGTTGT
GTGGAATTGTGAGCGGATAACAATTTCACACAGGAAACAGCTATGACCATGATTACGCCAAGCTCGAAAT
TAACCCTCACTAAAGGGAACAAAAGCTGGAGCTCCACCGCGGTGGCGGCCGCTCTAGAACTAGTGGATCC
CCCGGGCTGCAGGAATTCGGCACGAGGAAGAACATTACATGGCTCCTGTTCTCCTTGGATTGAAACCAAC
TCTCTCCACTGGAAGCGTCGTCAAAGAGACTAATGTAGGAAGCACACTTGCTAGTCCCCTTAACAAAACC
CAGAATTCAAGGGTTTTGGTTTTGGGCGGAACAGGGAAGGTCGGTGGTTCCACAGCTTTGGCTCTCTCCA
AGTTCTCACCTGACCTCAGGCTTGTGATTGGAGGTCGAAACAGGGAGAAAGGTGATGCTGTAGTGTCTAA
ACTAGGAGAAAACTCCGAGTTTGTTGAAGTCAACGTTGACAGTGTGAGATCTTTAGAATCTGCTCTCGAA
GATGTGGACCTTGTAGTTCATGCAGCTGGACCTTTTCAACAAGCGGAGAAGTGCACTGTTCTAGAAGCTG
CAATATCTACCAGGACGGCCTATGTGGATGTATGTGATAATACAAGTTATTCCATGCAAGCAAAGTCTTT
TCATGATAAAGCAGTGGCTGCCAACGTTCCTGCCATAACAACTGCTGGAATTTTCCCTGGAGTGAGCAAT
GTGATAGCAGCTGAGCTAGTGCGATCAGCAAGAGATGAAAACACTGAACCTCAAAGACTAAGATTCTCCT
ATTTTACCGCGGGTTCTGGTGGTGCTGGTCCAACGTCGTTAGTTACTAGCTTCTTGCTTCTTGGTGAAGA
GGTTGTTGCTTACAGTGAAGGCGAAAAAGTCGAATTAAAGCCTTATACAGGGAAGCTTAACATTGACTTC
GGGAAGGGAGTTGGGAAAAGAGACGTTTATTTGTGGAACTTGCCGGAAGTAAGAAGTGGTCATGAGATCT
TAGGAGTACCAACTGTGAGTGCTCGATTCGGTACTGCACCTTTCTTCTGGAATTGGGCGATGGTAGCTAT
GACAACTCTCCTTCCTCCTGGTATTCTGAGAGACAGAAATAAAATCGGAATGTTGGCAAATTTTGTGTAC
CCTTCTGTACAAATTTTTGATGGGATTGCAGGAGAATGTCTTGCAATGCGGGTTGATTTAGAGTGCGCAA
ATGGGCGCAATACTTTTGGTATACTCAGTCATGAACGTCTCTCTGTATTAGTGGGAACTTCAACTGCGGT
GTTTGCTATGGCAATTCTTGAAGGAAGTACGCAGCCTGGAGTTTGGTTTCCAGAAGAGCCTGGAGGGATT
GCAATAAGTGACAGAGAGTTACTTCTACAACGAGCATCACAAGGAGCGATTAACTTCATTATGAAGCAGT
AGAGTAATAGATTGGATTATTCATTATGTAGCCCAGAATGACATTATTTACATGTAATGTTGCTTCTATG
TATCAATAACATAAATCACAAGTCATTCGTATTTATATAAGTATTCAGTCCATATCTGGGAGCAAAAAAA
AAAAAAAAAAAAACTCGAGGGGGGGCCCGGTACCCAATTCGCCCTATAGTGAGTCGTATTACAATTCACT
GGCCGTCGTTTTACAACGTCGTGACTGGGAAAACCCTGGCGTTACCCAACTTAATCGCCTTGCAGCACAT
CCCCCTTTCGCCAGCTGGCGTAATAGCGAAGAGGCCCGCACCGATCGCCCTTCCCAACAGTTGCGCAGCC
TGAATGGCGAATGGAAATTGTAAGCGTTAATATTTTGTTAAAATTCGCGTTAAATTTTTGTTAAATCAGC
TCATTTTTTAACCAATAGGCCGAAATCGGCAAAATCCCTTATAAATCAAAAGAATAGACCGAGATAGGGT
[37 nt withheld, positions 3991-4027]
AAAGAACGTGGACTCCAACGTCAAAGG
[49 nt withheld, positions 4055-4103]
T
[91 nt withheld, positions 4105-4195]
G
[124 nt withheld, positions 4197-4320]
CAGGTG
Features (pLannotate 1.2.2; 13 found; start..end, strand, type, name):
     21..125     +  promoter       AmpR promoter: bla
    126..986     +  CDS            AmpR: β-lactamase; bla; confers resistance to ampicillin, carbenicillin, and related antibiotics
   1157..1745    +  rep_origin     ori: high-copy-number ColE1/pMB1/pBR322/pUC origin of replication
   1928..2020    +  CDS            lacI (fragment): lac repressor; lacI; The lac repressor binds to the lac operator to inhibit transcription in E. coli. This inhibition can be relieved by adding lactose or isopropyl-β-D-thiogalactopyranoside (IPTG).
   2033..2054    +  protein_bind   CAP binding site: CAP binding activates transcription in the presence of cAMP. E. coli catabolite activator protein
   2069..2099    +  promoter       lac promoter: promoter for the E. coli lac operon
   2107..2123    +  protein_bind   lac operator: The lac repressor binds to the lac operator to inhibit transcription in E. coli. This inhibition can be relieved by adding lactose or isopropyl-β-D-thiogalactopyranoside (IPTG). lac repressor encoded by lacI
   2168..2186    +  promoter       T3 promoter: promoter for bacteriophage T3 RNA polymerase
   2199..2259    +  misc_feature   MCS (fragment): pBluescript multiple cloning site
   3654..3674    +  misc_feature   MCS (fragment): pBluescript multiple cloning site
   3683..3701    -  promoter       T7 promoter: promoter for bacteriophage T7 RNA polymerase
   3704..3861    +  CDS            lacZα (fragment): LacZα fragment of β-galactosidase; lacZ fragment
   3892..4320    -  rep_origin     f1 ori (sequence partly withheld): f1 bacteriophage origin of replication; arrow indicates direction of (+) strand synthesis
