[The description below was written by a language model from this plasmid's Addgene catalogue record and pLannotate feature annotations shown in this document.]
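Description:
pHBFD1 is a high-copy bacterial expression plasmid of 4,326 bp, built on the pBluescript SK- phagemid and recovered as a clone from an Adonis aestivalis flower cDNA library. It replicates in E. coli from the ColE1/pUC-type origin and is selected with ampicillin through the bla (β-lactamase) gene and its native promoter. It also retains the f1 bacteriophage origin, which allows single-stranded DNA to be rescued with helper phage.

The insert is the roughly 1.4 kb hbfd1 cDNA (also called AdKC28), which encodes carotenoid 4-hydroxy-β-ring 4-dehydrogenase. It was cloned directionally between the EcoRI and XhoI sites of the polylinker, and both sites remain intact. The feature table does not annotate the cDNA itself, but it accounts for the unannotated gap between the two multiple cloning site fragments. Upstream of the insert lie the CAP binding site, lac promoter and lac operator, which the record names as the elements driving expression in E. coli. Only a small fragment of lacI is present on the plasmid, so any repression would depend on the host strain. T3 and T7 phage promoters flank the insert in convergent orientation, as in the parent vector, and could be used for in vitro transcription of either strand. The lacZα coding region is interrupted by the insert, leaving only a fragment annotated downstream.

According to the record, the plasmid produces active HBFD enzyme in E. coli. It comes from work elucidating the pathway to astaxanthin in Adonis aestivalis flowers, so it suits functional assays of this ketocarotenoid biosynthetic step in bacteria.
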