Addgene plasmid #53565: pHBFD1
Purpose: Produces an active HBFD (carotenoid 4-hydroxy-β-ring 4-dehydrogenase) enzyme in E. coli.
Depositing lab: Francis X Cunningham Jr. Depositing organization: University of Maryland, College Park. Publication: Elucidation of the pathway to astaxanthin in the flowers of Adonis aestivalis. Cunningham FX Jr, Gantt E. Plant Cell. 2011 Aug;23(8):3055-69. doi: 10.1105/tpc.111.086827. Epub 2011 Aug 23. PubMed 21862704.
Backbone
  Vector backbone: pBluescript SK-
  Backbone manufacturer: Stratagene
  Backbone size w/o insert (bp): 2958
  Total vector size (bp): 4326
  Modifications to backbone: This is a cDNA library plasmid from an Adonis aestivalis flower cDNA library.
  Vector type: Bacterial Expression
Growth in bacteria
  Bacterial resistance: Ampicillin, 100 μg/mL
  Growth temperature: 37°C
  Growth strain: XL1 Blue
  Copy number: High Copy
Gene/Insert
  Gene/Insert name: hbfd1 cDNA (alt names: AdKC28; carotenoid 4-hydroxy-β-ring 4-dehydrogenase)
  Species: Adonis aestivalis
  Insert size (bp): 1387
  GenBank ID: DQ902556.1
  Promoter: lac
  Cloning method: Restriction Enzyme; 5′ cloning site EcoRI (not destroyed); 3′ cloning site XhoI (not destroyed)
  Sequencing primers: 5′ NA; 3′ NA
Terms and licenses: Academic/Nonprofit Terms; Industry Terms: Not Available to Industry
How to cite: pHBFD1 was a gift from Francis X Cunningham Jr (Addgene plasmid # 53565 ; http://n2t.net/addgene:53565 ; RRID:Addgene_53565)
