>Addgene plasmid #53565 | pHBFD1 | addgene partial sequence | sequence record 91319 | M13pUC-Fwd 5'-CCCAGTCACGACGTTGTAAAACG-3'
CTATAGGGCGAATTGGGTACCGGGCCCCCCCTCGAGTTTTTTTTTTTTTTTTTTTTGCTCCCAGATATGG
ACTGAATACTTATATAAATACGAATGACTTGTGATTTATGTTATTGATACATAGAAGCAACATTACATGT
AAATAATGTCATTCTGGGCTACATAATGAATAATCCAATCTATTACTCTACTGCTTCATAATGAAGTTAA
TCGCTCCTTGTGATGCTCGTTGTAGAAGTAACTCTCTGTCACTTATTGCAATCCCTCCAGGCTCTTCTGG
AAACCAAACTCCAGGCTGCGTACTTCCTTCAAGAATTGCCATAGCAAACACCGCAGTTGAAGTTCCCACT
AATACAGAGAGACGTTCATGACTGAGTATACCAAAAGTATTGCGCCCATTTGCGCACTCTAAATCAACCC
GCATTGCAAGACATTCTCCTGCAATCCCATCAAAAATTTGTACAGAAGGGTACACAAAATTTGCCAACAT
TCCGATTTTATTTCTGTCTCTCAGAATACCAGGAGGAAGGAGAGTTGTCATAGCTACCATCGCCCAATTC
CAGAAGAAAGGTGCAGTACCGAATCGAGCACTCACAGTTGGTACTCCTAAGATCTCATGACCACTTCTTA
CTTCCGGCAAGTTCCACAAATAAACGTCTCTTTTCCCAACTCCCTTCCCGAAGTCAATGTTAAGCTTCCC
TGTATAAGGCTTTAATTCGACTTTTTCGCCTTCACTGTAAGCAACAACCTCTTCACCAAGAAGCAAGAAG
CTAGTAACTAACGACGTTGGACCAGCACCACCAGAACCCGCGGTAAAATAGGAGAATCTTAGTCTTTGAG
GTTCAGTG
