>Addgene plasmid #53565 | pHBFD1 | addgene partial sequence | sequence record 91342 | pBluescript-SK 5'-tctagaactagtggatc-3'
CTCCTGTTCTCCTTGGATTGAAACCAACTCTCTCCACTGGAAGCGTCGTCAAAGAGACTAATGTAGGAAG
CACACTTGCTAGTCCCCTTAACAAAACCCAGAATTCAAGGGTTTTGGTTTTGGGCGGAACAGGGAAGGTC
GGTGGTTCCACAGCTTTGGCTCTCTCCAAGTTCTCACCTGACCTCAGGCTTGTGATTGGAGGTCGAAACA
GGGAGAAAGGTGATGCTGTAGTGTCTAAACTAGGAGAAAACTCCGAGTTTGTTGAAGTCAACGTTGACAG
TGTGAGATCTTTAGAATCTGCTCTCGAAGATGTGGACCTTGTAGTTCATGCAGCTGGACCTTTTCAACAA
GCGGAGAAGTGCACTGTTCTAGAAGCTGCAATATCTACCAGGACGGCCTATGTGGATGTATGTGATAATA
CAAGTTATTCCATGCAAGCAAAGTCTTTTCATGATAAAGCAGTGGCTGCCAACGTTCCTGCCATAACAAC
TGCTGGAATTTTCCCTGGAGTGAGCAATGTGATAGCAGCTGAGCTAGTGCGATCAGCAAGAGATGAAAAC
ACTGAACCTCAAAGACTAAGATTCTCCTATTTTACCGCGGGTTCTGGTGGTGCTGGTCCAACGTCGTTAG
TTACTAGCTTCTTGCTTCTTGGTGAAGAGGTTGTTGCTTACAGTGAAGGCGAAAAAGTCGAATTAAAGCC
TTATACAGGGAAGCTTAACATTGACTTCGGGAAGGGAGTTGGGAAAAGAGACGTTTATTTGTGGAACTTG
CCGGAAGTAAGAAGTGGTCATGAGATCTTAGGAGTACCAACTGTGAGTGCTCGATTCGGTACTGCACCTT
TCTTCTGGAATTGGGCGATGGTAGCTATGACAACTCTCCTTCCTCCTGGTATTCTGAGAGACAGA
